Addgene plasmid #148957: pT7-EGFP-C1-HsRCK-L338AK342A_AI
Purpose: Mammalian Expression of HsRck-L338AK342A
Depositing lab: Elisa Izaurralde. Depositing organization: Max Planck Institute for Developmental Biology. Publication: Molecular basis for GIGYF-Me31B complex assembly in 4EHP-mediated translational repression. Peter D, Ruscica V, Bawankar P, Weber R, Helms S, Valkov E, Igreja C, Izaurralde E. Genes Dev. 2019 Oct 1;33(19-20):1355-1360. doi: 10.1101/gad.329219.119. Epub 2019 Aug 22. PubMed 31439631.
Backbone
  Vector backbone: Unknown
  Vector type: Mammalian Expression
Growth in bacteria
  Bacterial resistance: Kanamycin, 50 μg/mL
  Growth temperature: 37°C
  Growth strain: DH5alpha
  Copy number: High Copy
Gene/Insert
  Gene/Insert name: HsRck-L338AK342A (alt name: DDX6)
  Species: H. sapiens (human)
  Entrez Gene: DDX6 (a.k.a. HLR2, IDDILF, P54, RCK, Rck/p54)
  Cloning method: Unknown
Terms and licenses: Academic/Nonprofit Terms; Industry Terms: Not Available to Industry
Depositor comments: ORF extracted from NCBI: NM_004397.3 Plasmids from this collection were made available to the research community and donated after the lab closed. Please note that the sequence provided by the depositing laboratory may be theoretical/predicted or based on Sanger sequencing results. There may be discrepancies between sequencing results obtained by Addgene and the depositor sequence. If an Addgene verified sequence is not available, please contact before placing your order to request that our lab fully sequence the plasmid.
How to cite: pT7-EGFP-C1-HsRCK-L338AK342A_AI was a gift from Elisa Izaurralde (Addgene plasmid # 148957 ; http://n2t.net/addgene:148957 ; RRID:Addgene_148957)
