[The description below was written by a language model from this plasmid's Addgene catalogue record and pLannotate feature annotations shown in this document.]
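Description:
pT7-EGFP-C1-HsRCK-L338AK342A_AI is a 6.2 kb mammalian expression plasmid that produces human DDX6 (also called RCK or p54) carrying the L338A and K342A substitutions, fused to the C-terminus of EGFP. The catalogue lists the backbone as unknown, but the name and feature layout are consistent with an EGFP-C1-type vector into which a T7 promoter has been added. The CMV immediate-early enhancer and promoter drive transcription in mammalian cells. The T7 promoter sits between the CMV promoter and the EGFP start, so the same fusion could also be transcribed by T7 RNA polymerase. The EGFP coding sequence is followed closely by the DDX6 open reading frame, a remnant of the multiple cloning site and the SV40 polyadenylation signal. According to the depositor, the ORF was derived from the NCBI reference transcript for DDX6.

Propagation in E. coli relies on a high-copy ColE1/pUC-type origin and kanamycin selection. The Tn5 NeoR/KanR gene is placed behind both a bacterial (bla) promoter and the SV40 early promoter, with an HSV TK polyadenylation signal, so the same marker also confers G418 resistance in mammalian cells. An f1 origin is present as well. Short annotated fragments (HIV-1 LTR, large T antigen, ble, bGH poly(A)) appear to be partial sequence matches rather than functional elements.

DDX6 is a DEAD-box helicase involved in P-body assembly, translational repression and mRNA decapping. The associated publication concerns GIGYF–Me31B/DDX6 complex assembly in 4EHP-mediated repression, which suggests a mutant made to probe protein interactions, although the record does not state the effect of the substitutions. The depositor notes that the sequence may be theoretical or predicted.
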