Features (pLannotate 1.2.2; 17 found; start..end, strand, type, name):
     61..364     +  enhancer       CMV enhancer: human cytomegalovirus immediate early enhancer
    365..568     +  promoter       CMV promoter: human cytomegalovirus (CMV) immediate early promoter
    564..597     +  LTR            5' LTR (truncated) (fragment): truncated 5' long terminal repeat (LTR) from HIV-1
    613..631     +  promoter       T7 promoter: promoter for bacteriophage T7 RNA polymerase
    665..1381    +  CDS            EGFP: EGFP is a basic (constitutively fluorescent) green fluorescent protein published in 1996, derived from Aequorea victoria. It is reported to be a rapidly-maturing weak dimer with moderate acid sensitivity.
   1397..2812    +  CDS            DDX6: DDX6_HUMAN - Also known as HLR2, RCK. Experimental evidence at protein level: Swiss-Prot protein existence level 1. Essential for the formation of P-bodies, cytosolic membrane- less ribonucleoprotein granules involved in RNA metabolism through the coordinated storage of mRNAs encoding regulatory functions (PubMed:25995375, PubMed:27342281, PubMed:31422817). Plays a role in P- bodies to coordinate the storage of translationally inactive mRNAs in the cytoplasm and prevent their degradation (PubMed:27342281). In the process of mRNA degradation, plays a role in mRNA decapping (PubMed:16364915). Bl
   2817..2852    +  misc_feature   MCS (fragment): multiple cloning site
   2869..2953    +  CDS            large T antigen (fragment): large T antigen from SV40 (simian virus 40)
   2976..3097    +  polyA_signal   SV40 poly(A) signal: SV40 polyadenylation signal
   3131..3559    -  rep_origin     f1 ori (sequence partly withheld): f1 bacteriophage origin of replication; arrow indicates direction of (+) strand synthesis
   3586..3690    +  promoter       AmpR promoter: bla
   3692..4049    +  promoter       SV40 promoter: SV40 enhancer and early promoter
   4084..4878    +  CDS            NeoR/KanR: aminoglycoside phosphotransferase from Tn5; aph(3')-II (or nptII); confers resistance to neomycin, kanamycin, and G418 (Geneticin®)
   4899..5051    +  CDS            ble (fragment): BLE_KLEPN - Experimental evidence at protein level: Swiss-Prot protein existence level 1. Binding protein with a strong affinity to the bleomycin family of antibiotics. Binds to CL990; an antimitotic-antibiotic compound. From Klebsiella pneumoniae.
   5110..5157    +  polyA_signal   HSV TK poly(A) signal: herpes simplex virus thymidine kinase polyadenylation signal (Cole and Stacy, 1985)
   5248..5264    -  polyA_signal   bGH poly(A) signal (fragment): bovine growth hormone polyadenylation signal
   5486..6074    +  rep_origin     ori: high-copy-number ColE1/pMB1/pBR322/pUC origin of replication
>Addgene plasmid #148957 | pT7-EGFP-C1-HsRCK-L338AK342A_AI | depositor full sequence | sequence record 291405 | Full Sequence
TAGTTATTAATAGTAATCAATTACGGGGTCATTAGTTCATAGCCCATATATGGAGTTCCGCGTTACATAA
CTTACGGTAAATGGCCCGCCTGGCTGACCGCCCAACGACCCCCGCCCATTGACGTCAATAATGACGTATG
TTCCCATAGTAACGCCAATAGGGACTTTCCATTGACGTCAATGGGTGGAGTATTTACGGTAAACTGCCCA
CTTGGCAGTACATCAAGTGTATCATATGCCAAGTACGCCCCCTATTGACGTCAATGACGGTAAATGGCCC
GCCTGGCATTATGCCCAGTACATGACCTTATGGGACTTTCCTACTTGGCAGTACATCTACGTATTAGTCA
TCGCTATTACCATGGTGATGCGGTTTTGGCAGTACATCAATGGGCGTGGATAGCGGTTTGACTCACGGGG
ATTTCCAAGTCTCCACCCCATTGACGTCAATGGGAGTTTGTTTTGGCACCAAAATCAACGGGACTTTCCA
AAATGTCGTAACAACTCCGCCCCATTGACGCAAATGGGCGGTAGGCGTGTACGGTGGGAGGTCTATATAA
GCAGAGCTCTCTGGCTAACTAGAGAACCCACTGCTTACTGGCTTATCGAAATTAATACGACTCACTATAG
GGAGACCCAAGCTCTAGCGCTACCGGTCGCCACCATGGTGAGCAAGGGCGAGGAGCTGTTCACCGGGGTG
GTGCCCATCCTGGTCGAGCTGGACGGCGACGTAAACGGCCACAAGTTCAGCGTGTCCGGCGAGGGCGAGG
GCGATGCCACCTACGGCAAGCTGACCCTGAAGTTCATCTGCACCACCGGCAAGCTGCCCGTGCCCTGGCC
CACCCTCGTGACCACCCTGACCTACGGCGTGCAGTGCTTCAGCCGCTACCCCGACCACATGAAGCAGCAC
GACTTCTTCAAGTCCGCCATGCCCGAAGGCTACGTCCAGGAGCGCACCATCTTCTTCAAGGACGACGGCA
ACTACAAGACCCGCGCCGAGGTGAAGTTCGAGGGCGACACCCTGGTGAACCGCATCGAGCTGAAGGGCAT
CGACTTCAAGGAGGACGGCAACATCCTGGGGCACAAGCTGGAGTACAACTACAACAGCCACAACGTCTAT
ATCATGGCCGACAAGCAGAAGAACGGCATCAAGGTGAACTTCAAGATCCGCCACAACATCGAGGACGGCA
GCGTGCAGCTCGCCGACCACTACCAGCAGAACACCCCCATCGGCGACGGCCCCGTGCTGCTGCCCGACAA
CCACTACCTGAGCACCCAGTCCGCCCTGAGCAAAGACCCCAACGAGAAGCGCGATCACATGGTCCTGCTG
GAGTTCGTGACCGCCGCCGGGATCACTCTCGGCATGGACGAGCTGTACAAGTCCGGACTCAGATCTATGG
GTCTGTCCAGTCAAAATGGTCAGCTGAGAGGCCCTGTGAAACCCACTGGTGGCCCTGGAGGAGGGGGCAC
ACAGACACAGCAACAGATGAACCAGCTGAAAAACACCAACACAATCAATAATGGCACTCAGCAGCAAGCA
CAGAGTATGACCACCACTATTAAACCTGGTGATGACTGGAAAAAGACTTTAAAACTCCCTCCAAAGGATC
TAAGAATCAAAACTTCGGATGTGACCTCCACAAAAGGAAATGAGTTTGAAGATTACTGTTTGAAACGGGA
GTTACTGATGGGAATTTTTGAAATGGGCTGGGAAAAGCCATCTCCTATTCAGGAGGAGAGCATTCCCATT
GCTTTATCTGGTAGGGATATCTTAGCTAGAGCAAAAAATGGAACAGGCAAGAGCGGTGCCTACCTCATTC
CCTTACTTGAACGGCTAGACCTGAAGAAGGACAATATACAAGCAATGGTGATTGTTCCCACTAGAGAACT
TGCTCTACAGGTCAGTCAAATTTGCATCCAGGTCAGCAAACACATGGGAGGGGCCAAAGTGATGGCAACC
ACAGGAGGAACCAATTTACGAGATGACATAATGAGGCTTGATGATACAGTGCACGTGGTGATTGCTACCC
CTGGGAGAATCCTGGATCTTATTAAGAAAGGAGTAGCAAAGGTTGATCATGTCCAGATGATAGTATTGGA
TGAGGCAGATAAGTTGCTGTCACAGGATTTTGTGCAGATAATGGAGGATATTATTCTCACGCTACCTAAA
AACAGGCAGATTTTACTATATTCCGCTACTTTCCCTCTTAGTGTACAGAAGTTCATGAATTCCCATTTGC
AGAAACCCTATGAGATTAACCTGATGGAGGAACTAACTCTGAAGGGAGTAACCCAGTACTACGCATATGT
AACTGAGCGCCAAAAAGTACACTGCCTCAACACACTTTTCTCCAGGCTTCAGATAAACCAGTCGATCATT
TTCTGTAACTCCTCTCAGCGAGTTGAAGCCCTAGCCAAGGCCATTTCTCAACTGGGTTATTCTTGCTTCT
ATATTCATGCTAAAATGAGGCAGGAACATCGAAATCGTGTATTTCATGATTTCCGAAATGGCTTATGCCG
CAATCTTGTTTGCACTGATCTGTTTACCCGAGGTATTGATATACAAGCTGTGAATGTGGTAATAAACTTT
GATTTCCCAAAGCTGGCAGAGACCTATCTCCATCGTATTGGAAGATCAGGTCGCTTTGGTCATCTTGGCT
TAGCCATCAACTTGATCACATATGATGATCGCTTCAACCTGAAAAGTATTGAGGAGCAGCTGGGAACAGA
AATTAAACCTATTCCGAGCAACATTGATAAGAGCCTGTATGTGGCAGAATACCACAGCGAGCCTGTAGAA
GATGAGAAACCTTAACAATTCTGCAGTCGACGGTACCGCGGGCCCGGGATCCACCGGATCTAGATAACTG
ATCATAATCAGCCATACCACATTTGTAGAGGTTTTACTTGCTTTAAAAAACCTCCCACACCTCCCCCTGA
ACCTGAAACATAAAATGAATGCAATTGTTGTTGTTAACTTGTTTATTGCAGCTTATAATGGTTACAAATA
AAGCAATAGCATCACAAATTTCACAAATAAAGCATTTTTTTCACTGCATTCTAGTTGTGGTTTGTCCAAA
CTCATCAATGTATCTTAACGCGTAAATTGTAAGCGTTAATATTTTGTTAAAATTCGCGTTAAATTTTTGT
TAAATCAGCTCATTTTTTAACCAATAGGCCGAAATCGGCAAAATCCCTTATAAATCAAAAGAATAGACCG
AGATAGGGT
[37 nt withheld, positions 3230-3266]
AAAGAACGTGGACTCCAACGTCAAAGG
[49 nt withheld, positions 3294-3342]
T
[91 nt withheld, positions 3344-3434]
G
[124 nt withheld, positions 3436-3559]
CAGGTGGCACTTTTCGGGGAAATGTGCGCGGAACCCCTATTTGTTTATTTTTCTAAATACATTCAAATAT
GTATCCGCTCATGAGACAATAACCCTGATAAATGCTTCAATAATATTGAAAAAGGAAGAGTCCTGAGGCG
GAAAGAACCAGCTGTGGAATGTGTGTCAGTTAGGGTGTGGAAAGTCCCCAGGCTCCCCAGCAGGCAGAAG
TATGCAAAGCATGCATCTCAATTAGTCAGCAACCAGGTGTGGAAAGTCCCCAGGCTCCCCAGCAGGCAGA
AGTATGCAAAGCATGCATCTCAATTAGTCAGCAACCATAGTCCCGCCCCTAACTCCGCCCATCCCGCCCC
TAACTCCGCCCAGTTCCGCCCATTCTCCGCCCCATGGCTGACTAATTTTTTTTATTTATGCAGAGGCCGA
GGCCGCCTCGGCCTCTGAGCTATTCCAGAAGTAGTGAGGAGGCTTTTTTGGAGGCCTAGGCTTTTGCAAA
GATCGATCAAGAGACAGGATGAGGATCGTTTCGCATGATTGAACAAGATGGATTGCACGCAGGTTCTCCG
GCCGCTTGGGTGGAGAGGCTATTCGGCTATGACTGGGCACAACAGACAATCGGCTGCTCTGATGCCGCCG
TGTTCCGGCTGTCAGCGCAGGGGCGCCCGGTTCTTTTTGTCAAGACCGACCTGTCCGGTGCCCTGAATGA
ACTGCAAGACGAGGCAGCGCGGCTATCGTGGCTGGCCACGACGGGCGTTCCTTGCGCAGCTGTGCTCGAC
GTTGTCACTGAAGCGGGAAGGGACTGGCTGCTATTGGGCGAAGTGCCGGGGCAGGATCTCCTGTCATCTC
ACCTTGCTCCTGCCGAGAAAGTATCCATCATGGCTGATGCAATGCGGCGGCTGCATACGCTTGATCCGGC
TACCTGCCCATTCGACCACCAAGCGAAACATCGCATCGAGCGAGCACGTACTCGGATGGAAGCCGGTCTT
GTCGATCAGGATGATCTGGACGAAGAGCATCAGGGGCTCGCGCCAGCCGAACTGTTCGCCAGGCTCAAGG
CGAGCATGCCCGACGGCGAGGATCTCGTCGTGACCCATGGCGATGCCTGCTTGCCGAATATCATGGTGGA
AAATGGCCGCTTTTCTGGATTCATCGACTGTGGCCGGCTGGGTGTGGCGGACCGCTATCAGGACATAGCG
TTGGCTACCCGTGATATTGCTGAAGAGCTTGGCGGCGAATGGGCTGACCGCTTCCTCGTGCTTTACGGTA
TCGCCGCTCCCGATTCGCAGCGCATCGCCTTCTATCGCCTTCTTGACGAGTTCTTCTGAGCGGGACTCTG
GGGTTCGAAATGACCGACCAAGCGACGCCCAACCTGCCATCACGAGATTTCGATTCCACCGCCGCCTTCT
ATGAAAGGTTGGGCTTCGGAATCGTTTTCCGGGACGCCGGCTGGATGATCCTCCAGCGCGGGGATCTCAT
GCTGGAGTTCTTCGCCCACCCTAGGGGGAGGCTAACTGAAACACGGAAGGAGACAATACCGGAAGGAACC
CGCGCTATGACGGCAATAAAAAGACAGAATAAAACGCACGGTGTTGGGTCGTTTGTTCATAAACGCGGGG
TTCGGTCCCAGGGCTGGCACTCTGTCGATACCCCACCGAGACCCCATTGGGGCCAATACGCCCGCGTTTC
TTCCTTTTCCCCACCCCACCCCCCAAGTTCGGGTGAAGGCCCAGGGCTCGCAGCCAACGTCGGGGCGGCA
GGCCCTGCCATAGCCTCAGGTTACTCATATATACTTTAGATTGATTTAAAACTTCATTTTTAATTTAAAA
GGATCTAGGTGAAGATCCTTTTTGATAATCTCATGACCAAAATCCCTTAACGTGAGTTTTCGTTCCACTG
AGCGTCAGACCCCGTAGAAAAGATCAAAGGATCTTCTTGAGATCCTTTTTTTCTGCGCGTAATCTGCTGC
TTGCAAACAAAAAAACCACCGCTACCAGCGGTGGTTTGTTTGCCGGATCAAGAGCTACCAACTCTTTTTC
CGAAGGTAACTGGCTTCAGCAGAGCGCAGATACCAAATACTGTCCTTCTAGTGTAGCCGTAGTTAGGCCA
CCACTTCAAGAACTCTGTAGCACCGCCTACATACCTCGCTCTGCTAATCCTGTTACCAGTGGCTGCTGCC
AGTGGCGATAAGTCGTGTCTTACCGGGTTGGACTCAAGACGATAGTTACCGGATAAGGCGCAGCGGTCGG
GCTGAACGGGGGGTTCGTGCACACAGCCCAGCTTGGAGCGAACGACCTACACCGAACTGAGATACCTACA
GCGTGAGCTATGAGAAAGCGCCACGCTTCCCGAAGGGAGAAAGGCGGACAGGTATCCGGTAAGCGGCAGG
GTCGGAACAGGAGAGCGCACGAGGGAGCTTCCAGGGGGAAACGCCTGGTATCTTTATAGTCCTGTCGGGT
TTCGCCACCTCTGACTTGAGCGTCGATTTTTGTGATGCTCGTCAGGGGGGCGGAGCCTATGGAAAAACGC
CAGCAACGCGGCCTTTTTACGGTTCCTGGCCTTTTGCTGGCCTTTTGCTCACATGTTCTTTCCTGCGTTA
TCCCCTGATTCTGTGGATAACCGTATTACCGCCATGCAT
